Addgene plasmid #74451: Aiolos AA130-189 in Artichoke
Purpose: Monitor post-translational degradation of Aiolos AA130-189 (Lentiviral, SFFV.AiolosAA130-189-17AARigidLinker-EGFP.IRES.mCherry.cppt.EF1a.PuroR)
Depositing lab: Benjamin Ebert.
Backbone
  Vector backbone: Lentiviral
  Backbone manufacturer: Genetic Perturbations Platform, Broad Institute
  Backbone size w/o insert (bp): 10553
  Total vector size (bp): 10745
  Vector type: Lentiviral
  Selectable markers: Puromycin
Growth in bacteria
  Bacterial resistance: Ampicillin, 100 μg/mL
  Growth temperature: 37°C
  Growth strain: NEB Stable
  Copy number: Unknown
Gene/Insert
  Gene/Insert name: Aiolos (IKZF3) AA130-189
  Species: H. sapiens (human)
  Insert size (bp): 1524
  Entrez Gene: IKZF3 (a.k.a. AIO, AIOLOS, IMD84, ZNFN1A3)
  Tag / fusion protein: EGFP (C terminal on backbone)
  Cloning method: Unknown
  Sequencing primers: 5′ SFFVpro-F; 3′ EGFP-C
Terms and licenses: Academic/Nonprofit Terms; Industry Terms: Not Available to Industry
How to cite: Aiolos AA130-189 in Artichoke was a gift from Benjamin Ebert (Addgene plasmid # 74451 ; http://n2t.net/addgene:74451 ; RRID:Addgene_74451)
