[The description below was written by a language model from this plasmid's Addgene catalogue record and pLannotate feature annotations shown in this document.]
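Description:
Aiolos AA130-189 in Artichoke is a 10,745 bp lentiviral reporter plasmid built on the "Artichoke" backbone and designed to monitor post-translational degradation of a fragment of human Aiolos (IKZF3). It is propagated in E. coli through a high-copy ColE1/pUC-type origin with ampicillin resistance (AmpR), and also carries an f1 origin and an SV40 origin. The viral framework has the hallmarks of a third-generation, self-inactivating design: an RSV promoter driving a truncated HIV-1 5' LTR, the Ψ packaging signal with a gag fragment, the RRE for Rev-dependent export of the genomic RNA, a cPPT/CTS, a WPRE to enhance transcript expression, and a ΔU3 3' LTR followed by an SV40 polyadenylation signal.

The payload consists of two expression units. In the first, the SFFV promoter drives a bicistronic transcript encoding Aiolos amino acids 130–189 joined by a 17-residue rigid linker to a C-terminal EGFP, followed by an EMCV IRES and mCherry. The automated annotation labels the insert region as a mouse Ikzf1 fragment, which most likely reflects homology between these related Ikaros-family zinc-finger proteins rather than a different insert. Because both fluorophores are translated from the same mRNA, mCherry serves as an internal control for transduction and transcription. A fall in the EGFP-to-mCherry ratio therefore reports loss of the Aiolos fusion at the protein level. The second unit, downstream of the cPPT, uses the EF-1α core promoter with its intron A to express puromycin N-acetyltransferase for selection of transduced mammalian cells. The listed insert size of 1,524 bp does not match the difference between the stated backbone and total sizes, and the record does not explain this.
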