Features (pLannotate 1.2.2; 34 found; start..end, strand, type, name):
      1..43      +  rep_origin     RSF ori (fragment): Plasmids containing the RSF 1030 origin of replication can be propagated in E. coli cells that contain additional plasmids with compatible origins.
     45..137     +  CDS            lacI (fragment): lac repressor; lacI; The lac repressor binds to the lac operator to inhibit transcription in E. coli. This inhibition can be relieved by adding lactose or isopropyl-β-D-thiogalactopyranoside (IPTG).
    150..171     +  protein_bind   CAP binding site: CAP binding activates transcription in the presence of cAMP. E. coli catabolite activator protein
    186..216     +  promoter       lac promoter: promoter for the E. coli lac operon
    220..242     +  protein_bind   lac operator (fragment): The lac repressor binds to the lac operator to inhibit transcription in E. coli. This inhibition can be relieved by adding lactose or isopropyl-β-D-thiogalactopyranoside (IPTG). lac repressor encoded by lacI
    285..303     +  promoter       T3 promoter: promoter for bacteriophage T3 RNA polymerase
    331..557     +  promoter       RSV promoter: Rous sarcoma virus enhancer/promoter
    558..738     +  LTR            5' LTR (truncated): truncated 5' long terminal repeat (LTR) from HIV-1
    785..910     +  misc_feature   HIV-1 Ψ: packaging signal of human immunodeficiency virus type 1
    894..1257    +  CDS            HIV-1 gag (fragment): gag protein from human immunodeficiency virus 1; gag
   1403..1636    +  misc_feature   RRE: The Rev response element (RRE) of HIV-1 allows for Rev-dependent mRNA export from the nucleus to the cytoplasm.
   2013..2039    +  CDS            Rev (fragment): human immunodeficiency virus 1 (HIV-1) Rev protein; rev; enhances nuclear export of unspliced and incompletely spliced viral mRNAs
   2067..2468    +  promoter       SFFV promoter: spleen focus-forming virus long terminal repeat (LTR) promoter
   2478..2501    +  misc_feature   MCS (fragment): pBluescript multiple cloning site
   2523..2633    +  CDS            Ikzf1 (fragment): IKZF1_MOUSE - Also known as Ikaros, Lyf1, Zfpn1a1, Znfn1a1. Experimental evidence at protein level: Swiss-Prot protein existence level 1. Transcription regulator of hematopoietic cell differentiation. Binds gamma-satellite DNA. Binds with higher affinity to gamma satellite A. Plays a role in the development of lymphocytes, B- and T-cells. Binds and activates the enhancer (delta-A element) of the CD3-delta gene. Repressor of the TDT (terminal deoxynucleotidyltransferase) gene during thymocyte differentiation. Regulates transcription through association with both HDAC-dependent and HDAC-independ
   2763..3479    +  CDS            EGFP: the original enhanced GFP (Yang et al., 1996) mammalian codon-optimized
   3503..4089    +  misc_feature   IRES2: internal ribosome entry site (IRES) of the encephalomyocarditis virus (EMCV)
   4105..4812    +  CDS            mCherry: mCherry is a basic (constitutively fluorescent) red fluorescent protein published in 2004, derived from Discosoma sp.. It is reported to be a very rapidly-maturing monomer with low acid sensitivity.
   4871..4988    +  misc_feature   cPPT/CTS: central polypurine tract and central termination sequence of HIV-1
   5049..5115    +  CDS            small t antigen (fragment): SV40 (simian virus 40) small t antigen
   5141..5352    +  promoter       EF-1α core promoter: core promoter for human elongation factor EF-1α
   5353..6291    +  intron         EF-1α intron A: intron upstream of the start codon of human EF-1α
   6313..6912    +  CDS            PuroR (fragment): puromycin N-acetyltransferase; pac from Streptomyces; confers resistance to puromycin
   6928..7516    +  misc_feature   WPRE: woodchuck hepatitis virus posttranscriptional regulatory element
   7567..7586    +  misc_feature   cPPT/CTS (fragment): central polypurine tract and central termination sequence of HIV-1
   7588..7821    +  LTR            3' LTR (ΔU3): self-inactivating 3' long terminal repeat (LTR) from HIV-1
   7899..8020    +  polyA_signal   SV40 poly(A) signal: SV40 polyadenylation signal
   8060..8195    +  rep_origin     SV40 ori: SV40 origin of replication
   8216..8234    -  promoter       T7 promoter: promoter for bacteriophage T7 RNA polymerase
   8242..8397    +  CDS            lacZα (fragment): LacZα fragment of β-galactosidase; lacZ fragment
   8402..8830    +  rep_origin     f1 ori (sequence partly withheld): f1 bacteriophage origin of replication; arrow indicates direction of (+) strand synthesis
   8883..8987    +  promoter       AmpR promoter: bla
   8988..9848    +  CDS            AmpR: β-lactamase; bla; confers resistance to ampicillin, carbenicillin, and related antibiotics
  10019..10607   +  rep_origin     ori: high-copy-number ColE1/pMB1/pBR322/pUC origin of replication
>Addgene plasmid #74451 | Aiolos AA130-189 in Artichoke | depositor full sequence | sequence record 140674 | Aiolos AA130-189 in Artichoke sequence 10745 bps
CGAACGACCGAGCGCAGCGAGTCAGTGAGCGAGGAAGCGGAAGAGCGCCCAATACGCAAACCGCCTCTCC
CCGCGCGTTGGCCGATTCATTAATGCAGCTGGCACGACAGGTTTCCCGACTGGAAAGCGGGCAGTGAGCG
CAACGCAATTAATGTGAGTTAGCTCACTCATTAGGCACCCCAGGCTTTACACTTTATGCTTCCGGCTCGT
ATGTTGTGTGGAATTGTGAGCGGATAACAATTTCACACAGGAAACAGCTATGACCATGATTACGCCAAGC
GCGCAATTAACCCTCACTAAAGGGAACAAAAGCTGGAGCTGCAAGCTTAATGTAGTCTTATGCAATACTC
TTGTAGTCTTGCAACATGGTAACGATGAGTTAGCAACATGCCTTACAAGGAGAGAAAAAGCACCGTGCAT
GCCGATTGGTGGAAGTAAGGTGGTACGATCGTGCCTTATTAGGAAGGCAACAGACGGGTCTGACATGGAT
TGGACGAACCACTGAATTGCCGCATTGCAGAGATATTGTATTTAAGTGCCTAGCTCGATACATAAACGGG
TCTCTCTGGTTAGACCAGATCTGAGCCTGGGAGCTCTCTGGCTAACTAGGGAACCCACTGCTTAAGCCTC
AATAAAGCTTGCCTTGAGTGCTTCAAGTAGTGTGTGCCCGTCTGTTGTGTGACTCTGGTAACTAGAGATC
CCTCAGACCCTTTTAGTCAGTGTGGAAAATCTCTAGCAGTGGCGCCCGAACAGGGACTTGAAAGCGAAAG
GGAAACCAGAGGAGCTCTCTCGACGCAGGACTCGGCTTGCTGAAGCGCGCACGGCAAGAGGCGAGGGGCG
GCGACTGGTGAGTACGCCAAAAATTTTGACTAGCGGAGGCTAGAAGGAGAGAGATGGGTGCGAGAGCGTC
AGTATTAAGCGGGGGAGAATTAGATCGCGATGGGAAAAAATTCGGTTAAGGCCAGGGGGAAAGAAAAAAT
ATAAATTAAAACATATAGTATGGGCAAGCAGGGAGCTAGAACGATTCGCAGTTAATCCTGGCCTGTTAGA
AACATCAGAAGGCTGTAGACAAATACTGGGACAGCTACAACCATCCCTTCAGACAGGATCAGAAGAACTT
AGATCATTATATAATACAGTAGCAACCCTCTATTGTGTGCATCAAAGGATAGAGATAAAAGACACCAAGG
AAGCTTTAGACAAGATAGAGGAAGAGCAAAACAAAAGTAAGACCACCGCACAGCAAGCGGCCGCTGATCT
TCAGACCTGGAGGAGGAGATATGAGGGACAATTGGAGAAGTGAATTATATAAATATAAAGTAGTAAAAAT
TGAACCATTAGGAGTAGCACCCACCAAGGCAAAGAGAAGAGTGGTGCAGAGAGAAAAAAGAGCAGTGGGA
ATAGGAGCTTTGTTCCTTGGGTTCTTGGGAGCAGCAGGAAGCACTATGGGCGCAGCGTCAATGACGCTGA
CGGTACAGGCCAGACAATTATTGTCTGGTATAGTGCAGCAGCAGAACAATTTGCTGAGGGCTATTGAGGC
GCAACAGCATCTGTTGCAACTCACAGTCTGGGGCATCAAGCAGCTCCAGGCAAGAATCCTGGCTGTGGAA
AGATACCTAAAGGATCAACAGCTCCTGGGGATTTGGGGTTGCTCTGGAAAACTCATTTGCACCACTGCTG
TGCCTTGGAATGCTAGTTGGAGTAATAAATCTCTGGAACAGATTTGGAATCACACGACCTGGATGGAGTG
GGACAGAGAAATTAACAATTACACAAGCTTAATACACTCCTTAATTGAAGAATCGCAAAACCAGCAAGAA
AAGAATGAACAAGAATTATTGGAATTAGATAAATGGGCAAGTTTGTGGAATTGGTTTAACATAACAAATT
GGCTGTGGTATATAAAATTATTCATAATGATAGTAGGAGGCTTGGTAGGTTTAAGAATAGTTTTTGCTGT
ACTTTCTATAGTGAATAGAGTTAGGCAGGGATATTCACCATTATCGTTTCAGACCCACCTCCCAACCCCG
AGGGGACCCTATTCCAGCACATATGAGCTAGCTGCAGTAACGCCATTTTGCAAGGCATGGAAAAATACCA
AACCAAGAATAGAGAAGTTCAGATCAAGGGCGGGTACATGAAAATAGCTAACGTTGGGCCAAACAGGATA
TCTGCGGTGAGCAGTTTCGGCCCCGGCCCGGGGCCAAGAACAGATGGTCACCGCAGTTTCGGCCCCGGCC
CGAGGCCAAGAACAGATGGTCCCCAGATATGGCCCAACCCTCAGCAGTTTCTTAAGACCCATCAGATGTT
TCCAGGCTCCCCCAAGGACCTGAAATGACCCTGCGCCTTATTTGAATTAACCAATCAGCCTGCTTCTCGC
TTCTGTTCGCGCGCTTCTGCTTCCCGAGCTCTATAAAAGAGCTCACAACCCCTCACTCGGCGCGCCAGTC
CTCCGACAGACTGAGTCGGCCGGTCGAATCAAGCTTATCGATACCGTCGACTCCGGAATAGCCACCATGT
CCGGATTCAATGTCTTAATGGTTCATAAGCGAAGCCATACTGGTGAACGCCCATTCCAGTGTAATCAGTG
TGGGGCATCTTTTACTCAGAAAGGTAACCTCCTCCGCCACATTAAACTGCACACAGGGGAAAAACCTTTT
AAGTGTCACCTCTGCAACTATGCATGCCAAAGAAGAGATGCGCTCACGCGTGCTGAAGCTGCTGCAAAGG
AAGCTGCAGCTAAGGAGGCTGCAGCTAAGGCTGTGAGCAAGGGCGAGGAGCTGTTCACCGGGGTGGTGCC
CATCCTGGTCGAGCTGGACGGCGACGTAAACGGCCACAAGTTCAGCGTGTCCGGCGAGGGCGAGGGCGAT
GCCACCTACGGCAAGCTGACCCTGAAGTTCATCTGCACCACCGGCAAGCTGCCCGTGCCCTGGCCCACCC
TCGTGACCACCCTGACCTACGGCGTGCAGTGCTTCAGCCGCTACCCCGACCACATGAAGCAGCACGACTT
CTTCAAGTCCGCCATGCCCGAAGGCTACGTCCAGGAGCGCACCATCTTCTTCAAGGACGACGGCAACTAC
AAGACCCGCGCCGAGGTGAAGTTCGAGGGCGACACCCTGGTGAACCGCATCGAGCTGAAGGGCATCGACT
TCAAGGAGGACGGCAACATCCTGGGGCACAAGCTGGAGTACAACTACAACAGCCACAACGTCTATATCAT
GGCCGACAAGCAGAAGAACGGCATCAAGGTGAACTTCAAGATCCGCCACAACATCGAGGACGGCAGCGTG
CAGCTCGCCGACCACTACCAGCAGAACACCCCCATCGGCGACGGCCCCGTGCTGCTGCCCGACAACCACT
ACCTGAGCACCCAGTCCGCCCTGAGCAAAGACCCCAACGAGAAGCGCGATCACATGGTCCTGCTGGAGTT
CGTGACCGCCGCCGGGATCACTCTCGGCATGGACGAGCTGTACAAGTAAATGCATGAGTAACTGAGGATC
CGCCCCTCTCCCTCCCCCCCCCCTAACGTTACTGGCCGAAGCCGCTTGGAATAAGGCCGGTGTGCGTTTG
TCTATATGTTATTTTCCACCATATTGCCGTCTTTTGGCAATGTGAGGGCCCGGAAACCTGGCCCTGTCTT
CTTGACGAGCATTCCTAGGGGTCTTTCCCCTCTCGCCAAAGGAATGCAAGGTCTGTTGAATGTCGTGAAG
GAAGCAGTTCCTCTGGAAGCTTCTTGAAGACAAACAACGTCTGTAGCGACCCTTTGCAGGCAGCGGAACC
CCCCACCTGGCGACAGGTGCCTCTGCGGCCAAAAGCCACGTGTATAAGATACACCTGCAAAGGCGGCACA
ACCCCAGTGCCACGTTGTGAGTTGGATAGTTGTGGAAAGAGTCAAATGGCTCTCCTCAAGCGTATTCAAC
AAGGGGCTGAAGGATGCCCAGAAGGTACCCCATTGTATGGGATCTGATCTGGGGCCTCGGTACACATGCT
TTACATGTGTTTAGTCGAGGTTAAAAAAACGTCTAGGCCCCCCGAACCACGGGGACGTGGTTTTCCTTTG
AAAAACACGATGATAATATGGCCACAACCCTGGAATTCGCCACCATGGTGAGCAAGGGCGAGGAGGATAA
CATGGCCATCATCAAGGAGTTCATGCGCTTCAAGGTGCACATGGAGGGCTCCGTGAACGGCCACGAGTTC
GAGATCGAGGGCGAGGGCGAGGGCCGCCCCTACGAGGGCACCCAGACCGCCAAGCTGAAGGTGACCAAGG
GTGGCCCCCTGCCCTTCGCCTGGGACATCCTGTCCCCTCAGTTCATGTACGGCTCCAAGGCCTACGTGAA
GCACCCCGCCGACATCCCCGACTACTTGAAGCTGTCCTTCCCCGAGGGCTTCAAGTGGGAGCGCGTGATG
AACTTCGAGGACGGCGGCGTGGTGACCGTGACCCAGGACTCCTCCCTGCAGGACGGCGAGTTCATCTACA
AGGTGAAGCTGCGCGGCACCAACTTCCCCTCCGACGGCCCCGTAATGCAGAAGAAGACCATGGGCTGGGA
GGCCTCCTCCGAGCGGATGTACCCCGAGGACGGCGCCCTGAAGGGCGAGATCAAGCAGAGGCTGAAGCTG
AAGGACGGCGGCCACTACGACGCTGAGGTCAAGACCACCTACAAGGCCAAGAAGCCCGTGCAGCTGCCCG
GCGCCTACAACGTCAACATCAAGTTGGACATCACCTCCCACAACGAGGACTACACCATCGTGGAACAGTA
CGAACGCGCCGAGGGCCGCCACTCCACCGGCGGCATGGACGAGCTGTACAAGTAAACTAGTAAGCTTGGC
GTAACTAGATCTTGAGACAAATGGCAGTATTCATCCACAATTTTAAAAGAAAAGGGGGGATTGGGGGGTA
CAGTGCAGGGGAAAGAATAGTAGACATAATAGCAACAGACATACAAACTAAAGAATTACAAAAACAAATT
ACAAAAATTCAAAATTTTCGGGTTTATTACAGGGACAGCAGAGATCCACTTTGGGCTCGAGGGGGCCCGG
GTGCAAAGATGGATAAAGTTTTAAACAGAGAGGAATCTTTGCAGCTAATGGACCTTCTAGGTCTTGAAAG
GAGTGGGAATTGGCTCCGGTGCCCGTCAGTGGGCAGAGCGCACATCGCCCACAGTCCCCGAGAAGTTGGG
GGGAGGGGTCGGCAATTGATCCGGTGCCTAGAGAAGGTGGCGCGGGGTAAACTGGGAAAGTGATGTCGTG
TACTGGCTCCGCCTTTTTCCCGAGGGTGGGGGAGAACCGTATATAAGTGCAGTAGTCGCCGTGAACGTTC
TTTTTCGCAACGGGTTTGCCGCCAGAACACAGGTAAGTGCCGTGTGTGGTTCCCGCGGGCCTGGCCTCTT
TACGGGTTATGGCCCTTGCGTGCCTTGAATTACTTCCACCTGGCTGCAGTACGTGATTCTTGATCCCGAG
CTTCGGGTTGGAAGTGGGTGGGAGAGTTCGAGGCCTTGCGCTTAAGGAGCCCCTTCGCCTCGTGCTTGAG
TTGAGGCCTGGCCTGGGCGCTGGGGCCGCCGCGTGCGAATCTGGTGGCACCTTCGCGCCTGTCTCGCTGC
TTTCGATAAGTCTCTAGCCATTTAAAATTTTTGATGACCTGCTGCGACGCTTTTTTTCTGGCAAGATAGT
CTTGTAAATGCGGGCCAAGATCTGCACACTGGTATTTCGGTTTTTGGGGCCGCGGGCGGCGACGGGGCCC
GTGCGTCCCAGCGCACATGTTCGGCGAGGCGGGGCCTGCGAGCGCGGCCACCGAGAATCGGACGGGGGTA
GTCTCAAGCTGGCCGGCCTGCTCTGGTGCCTGGCCTCGCGCCGCCGTGTATCGCCCCGCCCTGGGCGGCA
AGGCTGGCCCGGTCGGCACCAGTTGCGTGAGCGGAAAGATGGCCGCTTCCCGGCCCTGCTGCAGGGAGCT
CAAAATGGAGGACGCGGCGCTCGGGAGAGCGGGCGGGTGAGTCACCCACACAAAGGAAAAGGGCCTTTCC
GTCCTCAGCCGTCGCTTCATGTGACTCCACGGAGTACCGGGCGCCGTCCAGGCACCTCGATTAGTTCTCG
AGCTTTTGGAGTACGTCGTCTTTAGGTTGGGGGGAGGGGTTTTATGCGATGGAGTTTCCCCACACTGAGT
GGGTGGAGACTGAAGTTAGGCCAGCTTGGCACTTGATGTAATTCTCCTTGGAATTTGCCCTTTTTGAGTT
TGGATCTTGGTTCATTCTCAAGCCTCAGACAGTGGTTCAAAGTTTTTTTCTTCCATTTCAGGTGTCGTGA
CGTACGGCCACCATGACCGAGTACAAGCCCACGGTGCGCCTCGCCACCCGCGACGACGTCCCCAGGGCCG
TACGCACCCTCGCCGCCGCGTTCGCCGACTACCCCGCCACGCGCCACACCGTCGATCCGGACCGCCACAT
CGAGCGGGTCACCGAGCTGCAAGAACTCTTCCTCACGCGCGTCGGGCTCGACATCGGCAAGGTGTGGGTC
GCGGACGACGGCGCCGCCGTGGCGGTCTGGACCACGCCGGAGAGCGTCGAAGCGGGGGCGGTGTTCGCCG
AGATCGGCCCGCGCATGGCCGAGTTGAGCGGTTCCCGGCTGGCCGCGCAGCAACAGATGGAAGGCCTCCT
GGCGCCGCACCGGCCCAAGGAGCCCGCGTGGTTCCTGGCCACCGTCGGAGTCTCGCCCGACCACCAGGGC
AAGGGTCTGGGCAGCGCCGTCGTGCTCCCCGGAGTGGAGGCGGCCGAGCGCGCCGGGGTGCCCGCCTTCC
TGGAGACCTCCGCGCCCCGCAACCTCCCCTTCTACGAGCGGCTCGGCTTCACCGTCACCGCCGACGTCGA
GGTGCCCGAAGGACCGCGCACCTGGTGCATGACCCGCAAGCCCGGTGCCTGAACGCGTTAAGTCGACAAT
CAACCTCTGGATTACAAAATTTGTGAAAGATTGACTGGTATTCTTAACTATGTTGCTCCTTTTACGCTAT
GTGGATACGCTGCTTTAATGCCTTTGTATCATGCTATTGCTTCCCGTATGGCTTTCATTTTCTCCTCCTT
GTATAAATCCTGGTTGCTGTCTCTTTATGAGGAGTTGTGGCCCGTTGTCAGGCAACGTGGCGTGGTGTGC
ACTGTGTTTGCTGACGCAACCCCCACTGGTTGGGGCATTGCCACCACCTGTCAGCTCCTTTCCGGGACTT
TCGCTTTCCCCCTCCCTATTGCCACGGCGGAACTCATCGCCGCCTGCCTTGCCCGCTGCTGGACAGGGGC
TCGGCTGTTGGGCACTGACAATTCCGTGGTGTTGTCGGGGAAATCATCGTCCTTTCCTTGGCTGCTCGCC
TGTGTTGCCACCTGGATTCTGCGCGGGACGTCCTTCTGCTACGTCCCTTCGGCCCTCAATCCAGCGGACC
TTCCTTCCCGCGGCCTGCTGCCGGCTCTGCGGCCTCTTCCGCGTCTTCGCCTTCGCCCTCAGACGAGTCG
GATCTCCCTTTGGGCCGCCTCCCCGCGTCGACTTTAAGACCAATGACTTACAAGGCAGCTGTAGATCTTA
GCCACTTTTTAAAAGAAAAGGGGGGACTGGAAGGGCTAATTCACTCCCAACGAAGACAAGATCTGCTTTT
TGCTTGTACTGGGTCTCTCTGGTTAGACCAGATCTGAGCCTGGGAGCTCTCTGGCTAACTAGGGAACCCA
CTGCTTAAGCCTCAATAAAGCTTGCCTTGAGTGCTTCAAGTAGTGTGTGCCCGTCTGTTGTGTGACTCTG
GTAACTAGAGATCCCTCAGACCCTTTTAGTCAGTGTGGAAAATCTCTAGCAGTACGTATAGTAGTTCATG
TCATCTTATTATTCAGTATTTATAACTTGCAAAGAAATGAATATCAGAGAGTGAGAGGAACTTGTTTATT
GCAGCTTATAATGGTTACAAATAAAGCAATAGCATCACAAATTTCACAAATAAAGCATTTTTTTCACTGC
ATTCTAGTTGTGGTTTGTCCAAACTCATCAATGTATCTTATCATGTCTGGCTCTAGCTATCCCGCCCCTA
ACTCCGCCCATCCCGCCCCTAACTCCGCCCAGTTCCGCCCATTCTCCGCCCCATGGCTGACTAATTTTTT
TTATTTATGCAGAGGCCGAGGCCGCCTCGGCCTCTGAGCTATTCCAGAAGTAGTGAGGAGGCTTTTTTGG
AGGCCTAGGGACGTACCCAATTCGCCCTATAGTGAGTCGTATTACGCGCGCTCACTGGCCGTCGTTTTAC
AACGTCGTGACTGGGAAAACCCTGGCGTTACCCAACTTAATCGCCTTGCAGCACATCCCCCTTTCGCCAG
CTGGCGTAATAGCGAAGAGGCCCGCACCGATCGCCCTTCCCAACAGTTGCGCAGCCTGAATGGCGAATGG
G
[124 nt withheld, positions 8402-8525]
C
[91 nt withheld, positions 8527-8617]
A
[49 nt withheld, positions 8619-8667]
CCTTTGACGTTGGAGTCCACGTTCTTT
[37 nt withheld, positions 8695-8731]
ACCCTATCTCGGTCTATTCTTTTGATTTATAAGGGATTTTGCCGATTTCGGCCTATTGGTTAAAAAATGA
GCTGATTTAACAAAAATTTAACGCGAATTTTAACAAAATATTAACGCTTACAATTTAGGTGGCACTTTTC
GGGGAAATGTGCGCGGAACCCCTATTTGTTTATTTTTCTAAATACATTCAAATATGTATCCGCTCATGAG
ACAATAACCCTGATAAATGCTTCAATAATATTGAAAAAGGAAGAGTATGAGTATTCAACATTTCCGTGTC
GCCCTTATTCCCTTTTTTGCGGCATTTTGCCTTCCTGTTTTTGCTCACCCAGAAACGCTGGTGAAAGTAA
AAGATGCTGAAGATCAGTTGGGTGCACGAGTGGGTTACATCGAACTGGATCTCAACAGCGGTAAGATCCT
TGAGAGTTTTCGCCCCGAAGAACGTTTTCCAATGATGAGCACTTTTAAAGTTCTGCTATGTGGCGCGGTA
TTATCCCGTATTGACGCCGGGCAAGAGCAACTCGGTCGCCGCATACACTATTCTCAGAATGACTTGGTTG
AGTACTCACCAGTCACAGAAAAGCATCTTACGGATGGCATGACAGTAAGAGAATTATGCAGTGCTGCCAT
AACCATGAGTGATAACACTGCGGCCAACTTACTTCTGACAACGATCGGAGGACCGAAGGAGCTAACCGCT
TTTTTGCACAACATGGGGGATCATGTAACTCGCCTTGATCGTTGGGAACCGGAGCTGAATGAAGCCATAC
CAAACGACGAGCGTGACACCACGATGCCTGTAGCAATGGCAACAACGTTGCGCAAACTATTAACTGGCGA
ACTACTTACTCTAGCTTCCCGGCAACAATTAATAGACTGGATGGAGGCGGATAAAGTTGCAGGACCACTT
CTGCGCTCGGCCCTTCCGGCTGGCTGGTTTATTGCTGATAAATCTGGAGCCGGTGAGCGTGGGTCTCGCG
GTATCATTGCAGCACTGGGGCCAGATGGTAAGCCCTCCCGTATCGTAGTTATCTACACGACGGGGAGTCA
GGCAACTATGGATGAACGAAATAGACAGATCGCTGAGATAGGTGCCTCACTGATTAAGCATTGGTAACTG
TCAGACCAAGTTTACTCATATATACTTTAGATTGATTTAAAACTTCATTTTTAATTTAAAAGGATCTAGG
TGAAGATCCTTTTTGATAATCTCATGACCAAAATCCCTTAACGTGAGTTTTCGTTCCACTGAGCGTCAGA
CCCCGTAGAAAAGATCAAAGGATCTTCTTGAGATCCTTTTTTTCTGCGCGTAATCTGCTGCTTGCAAACA
AAAAAACCACCGCTACCAGCGGTGGTTTGTTTGCCGGATCAAGAGCTACCAACTCTTTTTCCGAAGGTAA
CTGGCTTCAGCAGAGCGCAGATACCAAATACTGTTCTTCTAGTGTAGCCGTAGTTAGGCCACCACTTCAA
GAACTCTGTAGCACCGCCTACATACCTCGCTCTGCTAATCCTGTTACCAGTGGCTGCTGCCAGTGGCGAT
AAGTCGTGTCTTACCGGGTTGGACTCAAGACGATAGTTACCGGATAAGGCGCAGCGGTCGGGCTGAACGG
GGGGTTCGTGCACACAGCCCAGCTTGGAGCGAACGACCTACACCGAACTGAGATACCTACAGCGTGAGCT
ATGAGAAAGCGCCACGCTTCCCGAAGGGAGAAAGGCGGACAGGTATCCGGTAAGCGGCAGGGTCGGAACA
GGAGAGCGCACGAGGGAGCTTCCAGGGGGAAACGCCTGGTATCTTTATAGTCCTGTCGGGTTTCGCCACC
TCTGACTTGAGCGTCGATTTTTGTGATGCTCGTCAGGGGGGCGGAGCCTATGGAAAAACGCCAGCAACGC
GGCCTTTTTACGGTTCCTGGCCTTTTGCTGGCCTTTTGCTCACATGTTCTTTCCTGCGTTATCCCCTGAT
TCTGTGGATAACCGTATTACCGCCTTTGAGTGAGCTGATACCGCTCGCCGCAGC
