>Addgene plasmid #74451 | Aiolos AA130-189 in Artichoke | addgene partial sequence | sequence record 142634 | SFFVpro-F 5'-CTTCTGCTTCCCGAGCTCTA-3'
CCAGTCCTCCGACAGACTGAGTCGGCCGGTCGAATCAAGCTTATCGATACCGTCGACTCCGGAATAGCCA
CCATGTCCGGATTCAATGTCTTAATGGTTCATAAGCGAAGCCATACTGGTGAACGCCCATTCCAGTGTAA
TCAGTGTGGGGCATCTTTTACTCAGAAAGGTAACCTCCTCCGCCACATTAAACTGCACACAGGGGAAAAA
CCTTTTAAGTGTCACCTCTGCAACTATGCATGCCAAAGAAGAGATGCGCTCACGCGTGCTGAAGCTGCTG
CAAAGGAAGCTGCAGCTAAGGAGGCTGCAGCTAAGGCTGTGAGCAAGGGCGAGGAGCTGTTCACCGGGGT
GGTGCCCATCCTGGTCGAGCTGGACGGCGACGTAAACGGCCACAAGTTCAGCGTGTCCGGCGAGGGCGAG
GGCGATGCCACCTACGGCAAGCTGACCCTGAAGTTCATCTGCACCACCGGCAAGCTGCCCGTGCCCTGGC
CCACCCTCGTGACCACCCTGACCTACGGCGTGCAGTGCTTCAGCCGCTACCCCGACCACATGAAGCAGCA
CGACTTCTTCAAGTCCGCCATGCCCGAAGGCTACGTCCAGGAGCGCACCATCTTCTTCAAGGACGACGGC
AACTACAAGACCCGCGCCGAGGTGAAGTTCGAGGGCGACACCCTGGTGAACCGCATCGAGCTGAAGGGCA
TCGACTTCAAGGAGGACGGCAACATCCTGGGGCACAAGCTGGAGTACAACTACAACAGCCACAACGTCTA
TATCATGGCCGACAAGCAGAAGAACGGCATCAAGGTGAACTTCAAGATCCGCCACAACATCGAGGACGGC
AGCGTGCAGCTCGCCGACCACTACCAGCAGAACACCCCCATCGGCGACGGCCCCGTGCTGCTGCC
