>Addgene plasmid #74451 | Aiolos AA130-189 in Artichoke | addgene partial sequence | sequence record 142636 | IRES-F 5'-TGGCTCTCCTCAAGCGTATT-3'
ACGTCTAGGCCCCCCGAACCACGGGGACGTGGTTTTCCTTTGAAAAACACGATGATAATATGGCCACAAC
CCTGGAATTCGCCACCATGGTGAGCAAGGGCGAGGAGGATAACATGGCCATCATCAAGGAGTTCATGCGC
TTCAAGGTGCACATGGAGGGCTCCGTGAACGGCCACGAGTTCGAGATCGAGGGCGAGGGCGAGGGCCGCC
CCTACGAGGGCACCCAGACCGCCAAGCTGAAGGTGACCAAGGGTGGCCCCCTGCCCTTCGCCTGGGACAT
CCTGTCCCCTCAGTTCATGTACGGCTCCAAGGCCTACGTGAAG
